>Addgene plasmid #189574 | pBbA2C_Ptet::luxI | addgene full sequence | sequence record 377786 | Addgene NGS Result
GGCTGAGACGAAAAACATATTCTCAATAAACCCTTTAGGGAAATAGGCCAGGTTTTCACCGTAACACGCC
ACATCTTGCGAATATATGTGTAGAAACTGCCGGAAATCGTCGTGGTATTCACTCCAGAGCGATGAAAACG
TTTCAGTTTGCTCATGGAAAACGGTGTAACAAGGGTGAACACTATCCCATATCACCAGCTCACCGTCTTT
CATTGCCATACGAAATTCCGGATGAGCATTCATCAGGCGGGCAAGAATGTGAATAAAGGCCGGATAAAAC
TTGTGCTTATTTTTCTTTACGGTCTTTAAAAAGGCCGTAATATCCAGCTGAACGGTCTGGTTATAGGTAC
ATTGAGCAACTGACTGAAATGCCTCAAAATGTTCTTTACGATGCCATTGGGATATATCAACGGTGGTATA
TCCAGTGATTTTTTTCTCCATTTTAGCTTCCTTAGCTCCTGAAAATCTCGATAACTCAAAAAATACGCCC
GGTAGTGATCTTATTTCATTATGGTGAAAGTTGGAACCTCTTACGTGCCGATCAACGTCTCATTTTCGCC
AGATATCGACGTCTTAAGACCCACTTTCACATTTAAGTTGTTTTTCTAATCCGCATATGATCAATTCAAG
GCCGAATAAGAAGGCTGGCTCTGCACCTTGGTGATCAAATAATTCGATAGCTTGTCGTAATAATGGCGGC
ATACTATCAGTAGTAGGTGTTTCCCTTTCTTCTTTAGCGACTTGATGCTCTTGATCTTCCAATACGCAAC
CTAAAGTAAAATGCCCCACAGCGCTGAGTGCATATAATGCATTCTCTAGTGAAAAACCTTGTTGGCATAA
AAAGGCTAATTGATTTTCGAGAGTTTCATACTGTTTTTCTGTAGGCCGTGTACCTAAATGTACTTTTGCT
CCATCGCGATGACTTAGTAAAGCACATCTAAAACTTTTAGCGTTATTACGTAAAAAATCTTGCCAGCTTT
CCCCTTCTAAAGGGCAAAAGTGAGTATGGTGCCTATCTAACATCTCAATGGCTAAGGCGTCGAGCAAAGC
CCGCTTATTTTTTACATGCCAATACAATGTAGGCTGCTCTACACCTAGCTTCTGGGCGAGTTTACGGGTT
GTTAAACCTTCGATTCCGACCTCATTAAGCAGCTCTAATGCGCTGTTAATCACTTTACTTTTATCTAATC
TAGACATCATTAATTCCTAATTTTTGTTGACACTCTATCGTTGATAGAGTTATTTTACCACTCCCTATCA
GTGATAGAGAAAAGAATTCAAAAGATCTTTTAAGAAGGAGATATACATATGACTATAATGATAAAAAAAT
CGGATTTTTTGGCAATTCCATCGGAGGAGTATAAAGGTATTCTAAGTCTTCGTTATCAAGTGTTTAAGCA
AAGACTTGAGTGGGACTTAGTTGTAGAAAATAACCTTGAATCAGATGAGTATGATAACTCAAATGCAGAA
TATATTTATGCTTGTGATGATACTGAAAATGTAAGTGGATGCTGGCGTTTATTACCTACAACAGGTGATT
ATATGCTGAAAAGTGTTTTTCCTGAATTGCTTGGTCAACAGAGTGCTCCCAAAGATCCTAATATAGTCGA
ATTAAGTCGTTTTGCTGTAGGTAAAAATAGCTCAAAGATAAATAACTCTGCTAGTGAAATTACAATGAAA
CTATTTGAAGCTATATATAAACACGCTGTTAGTCAAGGTATTACAGAATATGTAACAGTAACATCAACAG
CAATAGAGCGATTTTTAAAGCGTATTAAAGTTCCTTGTCATCGTATTGGAGACAAAGAAATTCATGTATT
AGGTGATACTAAATCGGTTGTATTGTCTATGCCTATTAATGAACAGTTTAAAAAAGCAGTCTTAAATTAA
GGATCCAAACTCGAGTAAGGATCTCCAGGCATCAAATAAAACGAAAGGCTCAGTCGAAAGACTGGGCCTT
TCGTTTTATCTGTTGTTTGTCGGTGAACGCTCTCTACTAGAGTCACACTGGCTCACCTTCGGGTGGGCCT
TTCTGCGTTTATACCTAGGGATATATTCCGCTTCCTCGCTCACTGACTCGCTACGCTCGGTCGTTCGACT
GCGGCGAGCGGAAATGGCTTACGAACGGGGCGGAGATTTCCTGGAAGATGCCAGGAAGATACTTAACAGG
GAAGTGAGAGGGCCGCGGCAAAGCCGTTTTTCCATAGGCTCCGCCCCCCTGACAAGCATCACGAAATCTG
ACGCTCAAATCAGTGGTGGCGAAACCCGACAGGACTATAAAGATACCAGGCGTTTCCCCCTGGCGGCTCC
CTCGTGCGCTCTCCTGTTCCTGCCTTTCGGTTTACCGGTGTCATTCCGCTGTTATGGCCGCGTTTGTCTC
ATTCCACGCCTGACACTCAGTTCCGGGTAGGCAGTTCGCTCCAAGCTGGACTGTATGCACGAACCCCCCG
TTCAGTCCGACCGCTGCGCCTTATCCGGTAACTATCGTCTTGAGTCCAACCCGGAAAGACATGCAAAAGC
ACCACTGGCAGCAGCCACTGGTAATTGATTTAGAGGAGTTAGTCTTGAAGTCATGCGCCGGTTAAGGCTA
AACTGAAAGGACAAGTTTTGGTGACTGCGCTCCTCCAAGCCAGTTACCTCGGTTCAAAGAGTTGGTAGCT
CAGAGAACCTTCGAAAAACCGCCCTGCAAGGCGGTTTTTTCGTTTTCAGAGCAAGAGATTACGCGCAGAC
CAAAACGATCTCAAGAAGATCATCTTATTAATCAGATAAAATATTTCTAGATTTCAGTGCAATTTATCTC
TTCAAATGTAGCACCTGAAGTCAGCCCCATACGATATAAGTTGTTACTAGTGCTTGGATTCTCACCAATA
AAAAACGCCCGGCGGCAACCGAGCGTTCTGAACAAATCCAGATGGAGTTCTGAGGTCATTACTGGATCTA
TCAACAGGAGTCCAAGCGAGCTCGATATCAAATTACGCCCCGCCCTGCCACTCATCGCAGTACTGTTGTA
ATTCATTAAGCATTCTGCCGACATGGAAGCCATCACAAACGGCATGATGAACCTGAATCGCCAGCGGCAT
CAGCACCTTGTCGCCTTGCGTATAATATTTGCCCATGGTGAAAACGGGGGCGAAGAAGTTGTCCATATTG
GCCACGTTTAAATCAAAACTGGTGAAACTCACCCAGGGATT
Features (pLannotate 1.2.2; 10 found; start..end, strand, type, name):
    442..544     -  promoter       cat promoter: promoter of the E. coli cat gene encoding chloramphenicol acetyltransferase
    574..1197    -  CDS            TetR: tetracycline repressor TetR; tetR from transposon Tn10; TetR binds to the tetracycline operator tetO to inhibit transcription. This inhibition can be relieved by adding tetracycline or doxycycline.
   1216..1271    +  promoter       tetR/tetA promoters: tetR; overlapping promoters for bacterial tetR and tetA
   1309..1887    +  CDS            luxI: LUXI_ALIFS - Protein inferred from homology: Swiss-Prot protein existence level 3. Required for the synthesis of OHHL (N-(3-oxohexanoyl)-L- homoserine lactone) also known as VAI or N-(beta-ketocaproyl)homoserine lactone or 3-oxo-N-(tetrahydro-2-oxo-3-furanyl)-hexanamide, an autoinducer molecule which binds to LuxR and thus acts in bioluminescence regulation. From Aliivibrio fischeri (Vibrio fischeri).
   1923..1994    +  terminator     rrnB T1 terminator: transcription terminator T1 from the E. coli rrnB gene
   2010..2037    +  terminator     T7Te terminator: phage T7 early transcription terminator
   2056..2111    -  rep_origin     RSF ori (fragment): Plasmids containing the RSF 1030 origin of replication can be propagated in E. coli cells that contain additional plasmids with compatible origins.
   2199..2744    -  rep_origin     p15A ori: Plasmids containing the medium-copy-number p15A origin of replication can be propagated in E. coli cells that contain a second plasmid with the ColE1 origin.
   2858..2952    -  terminator     lambda t0 terminator: transcription terminator from phage lambda
   2976..441     -  CDS            cat (across the origin): CAT_ECOLX - Experimental evidence at protein level: Swiss-Prot protein existence level 1. This enzyme is an effector of chloramphenicol resistance in bacteria. From Escherichia coli. This protein is used as a marker in many commonly used cloning vectors, such as pACYC184.
