[The description below was written by a language model from this plasmid's Addgene catalogue record and pLannotate feature annotations shown in this document.]
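Description:
pBbA2C_Ptet::luxI is a 3,191 bp bacterial expression plasmid built on the pBbA2C backbone and intended for synthetic biology work on quorum sensing. It is propagated in E. coli from a p15A origin of replication, which is compatible with ColE1-type plasmids in the same cell. It is selected with chloramphenicol through a cat (chloramphenicol acetyltransferase) gene driven by its own cat promoter and followed by the lambda t0 terminator. The catalogue lists the plasmid as high copy, although p15A is generally regarded as a medium-copy origin. A short fragment annotated as RSF ori lies next to p15A and is probably a homology hit rather than a second functional origin. The recorded backbone size is also slightly larger than the total size, presumably because a resident insert was replaced during Gibson assembly.

The payload is luxI from Vibrio (Aliivibrio) fischeri, an acyl-homoserine-lactone synthase of about 580 bp. It produces 3-oxo-hexanoyl-homoserine lactone (3OC6-HSL), the autoinducer recognised by LuxR. The gene sits downstream of the divergent tetR/tetA promoter region, and the Tn10 TetR repressor is encoded on the opposite strand. TetR binds the tet operators and keeps luxI off until a tetracycline-class inducer relieves repression, so signal synthesis is chemically titratable. Tandem rrnB T1 and T7Te terminators close the transcription unit, and no epitope tag or reporter is annotated.

The plasmid acts as an inducible "sender" module for the Lux quorum-sensing system. It was deposited in connection with work developing quorum-sensing toolkits for communication between cyanobacteria and heterotrophic bacteria in mixed communities.
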