Addgene plasmid #189574: pBbA2C_Ptet::luxI
Purpose: Lux synthase (3OC6-HSL)
Depositing lab: Daniel Ducat. Depositing organization: Michigan State University. Publication: Developing Cyanobacterial Quorum Sensing Toolkits: Toward Interspecies Coordination in Mixed Autotroph/Heterotroph Communities. Kokarakis EJ, Rillema R, Ducat DC, Sakkos JK. ACS Synth Biol. 2023 Jan 20;12(1):265-276. doi: 10.1021/acssynbio.2c00527. Epub 2022 Dec 27. PubMed 36573789.
Backbone
  Vector backbone: pBbA2C
  Backbone size w/o insert (bp): 3287
  Total vector size (bp): 3191
  Vector type: Bacterial Expression, Synthetic Biology
Growth in bacteria
  Bacterial resistance: Chloramphenicol, 25 μg/mL
  Growth temperature: 37°C
  Growth strain: DH5alpha
  Copy number: High Copy
Gene/Insert
  Gene/Insert name: Acyl-homoserine-lactone synthase (alt name: luxI)
  Species: Vibrio fischeri
  Insert size (bp): 582
  Cloning method: Gibson Cloning
  Sequencing primers: 5′ TACCACTCCCTATCAGTGATAGAG; 3′ AAGGCCCAGTCTTTCGACTGAG
Terms and licenses: Academic/Nonprofit Terms; Industry Terms: Not Available to Industry
How to cite: pBbA2C_Ptet::luxI was a gift from Daniel Ducat (Addgene plasmid # 189574 ; http://n2t.net/addgene:189574 ; RRID:Addgene_189574)
